>Addgene plasmid #31337 | pQTEV-TCTEL1 | depositor full sequence | sequence record 14368 | Author sequence
CTCGAGAAATCATAAAAAATTTATTTGCTTTGTGAGCGGATAACAATTATAATAGATTCAATTGTGAGCG
GATAACAATTTCACACAGAATTCATTAAAGAGGAGAAATTAACTATGAAACATCACCATCACCATCACCA
TAGCGATTACGACATCCCCACTACTGAGAATCTTTATTTTCAGGGATCC
[336 nt withheld, positions 190-525]
TGAGCGGCCGCTCGACCTGCAGCCAAGCTTAATTAGCTGAGCTTGGACTCCTGTTGATAGATCCAGTAAT
GACCTCAGAACTCCATCTGGATTTGTTCAGAACGCTCGGTTGCCGCCGGGCGTTTTTTATTGGTGAGAAT
CCAAGCTAGCTTGGCGAGATTTTCAGGAGCTAAGGAAGCTAAAATGGAGAAAAAAATCACTGGATATACC
ACCGTTGATATATCCCAATGGCATCGTAAAGAACATTTTGAGGCATTTCAGTCAGTTGCTCAATGTACCT
ATAACCAGACCGTTCAGCTGGATATTACGGCCTTTTTAAAGACCGTAAAGAAAAATAAGCACAAGTTTTA
TCCGGCCTTTATTCACATTCTTGCCCGCCTGATGAATGCTCATCCGGAATTTCGTATGGCAATGAAAGAC
GGTGAGCTGGTGATATGGGATAGTGTTCACCCTTGTTACACCGTTTTCCATGAGCAAACTGAAACGTTTT
CATCGCTCTGGAGTGAATACCACGACGATTTCCGGCAGTTTCTACACATATATTCGCAAGATGTGGCGTG
TTACGGTGAAAACCTGGCCTATTTCCCTAAAGGGTTTATTGAGAATATGTTTTTCGTCTCAGCCAATCCC
TGGGTGAGTTTCACCAGTTTTGATTTAAACGTGGCCAATATGGACAACTTCTTCGCCCCCGTTTTCACCA
TGGGCAAATATTATACGCAAGGCGACAAGGTGCTGATGCCGCTGGCGATTCAGGTTCATCATGCCGTTTG
TGATGGCTTCCATGTCGGCAGAATGCTTAATGAATTACAACAGTACTGCGATGAGTGGCAGGGCGGGGCG
TAATTTTTTTAAGGCAGTTATTGGTGCCCTTAAACGCCTGGGGTAATGACTCTCTAGCTTGAGGCATCAA
ATAAAACGAAAGGCTCAGTCGAAAGACTGGGCCTTTCGTTTTATCTGTTGTTTGTCGGTGAACGCTCTCC
TGAGTAGGACAAATCCGCCCTCTAGATTACGTGCAGTCGATGATAAGCTGTCAAACATGAGAATTGTGCC
TAATGAGTGAGCTAACTTACATTAATTGCGTTGCGCTCACTGCCCGCTTTCCAGTCGGGAAACCTGTCGT
GCCAGCTGCATTAATGAATCGGCCAACGCGCGGGGAGAGGCGGTTTGCGTATTGGGCGCCAGGGTGGTTT
TTCTTTTCACCAGTGAGACGGGCAACAGCTGATTGCCCTTCACCGCCTGGCCCTGAGAGAGTTGCAGCAA
GCGGTCCACGCTGGTTTGCCCCAGCAGGCGAAAATCCTGTTTGATGGTGGTTAACGGCGGGATATAACAT
GAGCTGTCTTCGGTATCGTCGTATCCCACTACCGAGATATCCGCACCAACGCGCAGCCCGGACTCGGTAA
TGGCGCGCATTGCGCCCAGCGCCATCTGATCGTTGGCAACCAGCATCGCAGTGGGAACGATGCCCTCATT
CAGCATTTGCATGGTTTGTTGAAAACCGGACATGGCACTCCAGTCGCCTTCCCGTTCCGCTATCGGCTGA
ATTTGATTGCGAGTGAGATATTTATGCCAGCCAGCCAGACGCAGACGCGCCGAGACAGAACTTAATGGGC
CCGCTAACAGCGCGATTTGCTGGTGACCCAATGCGACCAGATGCTCCACGCCCAGTCGCGTACCGTCTTC
ATGGGAGAAAATAATACTGTTGATGGGTGTCTGGTCAGAGACATCAAGAAATAACGCCGGAACATTAGTG
CAGGCAGCTTCCACAGCAATGGCATCCTGGTCATCCAGCGGATAGTTAATGATCAGCCCACTGACGCGTT
GCGCGAGAAGATTGTGCACCGCCGCTTTACAGGCTTCGACGCCGCTTCGTTCTACCATCGACACCACCAC
GCTGGCACCCAGTTGATCGGCGCGAGATTTAATCGCCGCGACAATTTGCGACGGCGCGTGCAGGGCCAGA
CTGGAGGTGGCAACGCCAATCAGCAACGACTGTTTGCCCGCCAGTTGTTGTGCCACGCGGTTGGGAATGT
AATTCAGCTCCGCCATCGCCGCTTCCACTTTTTCCCGCGTTTTCGCAGAAACGTGGCTGGCCTGGTTCAC
CACGCGGGAAACGGTCTGATAAGAGACACCGGCATACTCTGCGACATCGTATAACGTTACTGGTTTCACA
TTCACCACCCTGAATTGACTCTCTTCCGGGCGCTATCATGCCATACCGCGAAAGGTTTTGCACCATTCGA
TGGTGTCGGAATTTCGGGCAGCGTTGGGTCCTGGCCACGGGTGCGCATGATCTAGAGCTGCCTCGCGCGT
TTCGGTGATGACGGTGAAAACCTCTGACACATGCAGCTCCCGGAGACGGTCACAGCTTGTCTGTAAGCGG
ATGCCGGGAGCAGACAAGCCCGTCAGGGCGCGTCAGCGGGTGTTGGCGGGTGTCGGGGCGCAGCCATGAC
CCAGTCACGTAGCGATAGCGGAGTGTATACTGGCTTAACTATGCGGCATCAGAGCAGATTGTACTGAGAG
TGCACCACATGCGGTGTGAAATACCGCACAGATGCGTAAGGAGAAAATACCGCATCAGGCGCTCTTCCGC
TTCCTCGCTCACTGACTCGCTGCGCTCGGTCGTTCGGCTGCGGCGAGCGGTATCAGCTCACTCAAAGGCG
GTAATACGGTTATCCACAGAATCAGGGGATAACGCAGGAAAGAACATGTGAGCAAAAGGCCAGCAAAAGG
CCAGGAACCGTAAAAAGGCCGCGTTGCTGGCGTTTTTCCATAGGCTCCGCCCCCCTGACGAGCATCACAA
AAATCGACGCTCAAGTCAGAGGTGGCGAAACCCGACAGGACTATAAAGATACCAGGCGTTTCCCCCTGGA
AGCTCCCTCGTGCGCTCTCCTGTTCCGACCCTGCCGCTTACCGGATACCTGTCCGCCTTTCTCCCTTCGG
GAAGCGTGGCGCTTTCTCATAGCTCACGCTGTAGGTATCTCAGTTCGGTGTAGGTCGTTCGCTCCAAGCT
GGGCTGTGTGCACGAACCCCCCGTTCAGCCCGACCGCTGCGCCTTATCCGGTAACTATCGTCTTGAGTCC
AACCCGGTAAGACACGACTTATCGCCACTGGCAGCAGCCACTGGTAACAGGATTAGCAGAGCGAGGTATG
TAGGCGGTGCTACAGAGTTCTTGAAGTGGTGGCCTAACTACGGCTACACTAGAAGGACAGTATTTGGTAT
CTGCGCTCTGCTGAAGCCAGTTACCTTCGGAAAAAGAGTTGGTAGCTCTTGATCCGGCAAACAAACCACC
GCTGGTAGCGGTGGTTTTTTTGTTTGCAAGCAGCAGATTACGCGCAGAAAAAAAGGATCTCAAGAAGATC
CTTTGATCTTTTCTACGGGGTCTGACGCTCAGTGGAACGAAAACTCACGTTAAGGGATTTTGGTCATGAG
ATTATCAAAAAGGATCTTCACCTAGATCCTTTTAAATTAAAAATGAAGTTTTAAATCAATCTAAAGTATA
TATGAGTAAACTTGGTCTGACAGTTACCAATGCTTAATCAGTGAGGCACCTATCTCAGCGATCTGTCTAT
TTCGTTCATCCATAGTTGCCTGACTCCCCGTCGTGTAGATAACTACGATACGGGAGGGCTTACCATCTGG
CCCCAGTGCTGCAATGATACCGCGAGACCCACGCTCACCGGCTCCAGATTTATCAGCAATAAACCAGCCA
GCCGGAAGGGCCGAGCGCAGAAGTGGTCCTGCAACTTTATCCGCCTCCATCCAGTCTATTAATTGTTGCC
GGGAAGCTAGAGTAAGTAGTTCGCCAGTTAATAGTTTGCGCAACGTTGTTGCCATTGCTACAGGCATCGT
GGTGTCACGCTCGTCGTTTGGTATGGCTTCATTCAGCTCCGGTTCCCAACGATCAAGGCGAGTTACATGA
TCCCCCATGTTGTGCAAAAAAGCGGTTAGCTCCTTCGGTCCTCCGATCGTTGTCAGAAGTAAGTTGGCCG
CAGTGTTATCACTCATGGTTATGGCAGCACTGCATAATTCTCTTACTGTCATGCCATCCGTAAGATGCTT
TTCTGTGACTGGTGAGTACTCAACCAAGTCATTCTGAGAATAGTGTATGCGGCGACCGAGTTGCTCTTGC
CCGGCGTCAATACGGGATAATACCGCGCCACATAGCAGAACTTTAAAAGTGCTCATCATTGGAAAACGTT
CTTCGGGGCGAAAACTCTCAAGGATCTTACCGCTGTTGAGATCCAGTTCGATGTAACCCACTCGTGCACC
CAACTGATCTTCAGCATCTTTTACTTTCACCAGCGTTTCTGGGTGAGCAAAAACAGGAAGGCAAAATGCC
GCAAAAAAGGGAATAAGGGCGACACGGAAATGTTGAATACTCATACTCTTCCTTTTTCAATATTATTGAA
GCATTTATCAGGGTTATTGTCTCATGAGCGGATACATATTTGAATGTATTTAGAAAAATAAACAAATAGG
GGTTCCGCGCACATTTCCCCGAAAAGTGCCACCTGACGTCTAAGAAACCATTATTATCATGACATTAACC
TATAAAAATAGGCGTATCACGAGGCCCTTTCGTCTTCAC
Features (pLannotate 1.2.2; 18 found; start..end, strand, type, name):
     10..54      +  promoter       T5 promoter: bacteriophage T5 promoter for E. coli RNA polymerase, with embedded lac operator
     62..78      +  protein_bind   lac operator: The lac repressor binds to the lac operator to inhibit transcription in E. coli. This inhibition can be relieved by adding lactose or isopropyl-β-D-thiogalactopyranoside (IPTG). lac repressor encoded by lacI
    121..141     +  CDS            7xHis: 6xHis affinity tag
    165..185     +  CDS            capTEV™ (fragment): composite tag for in vivo biotinylation, TEV protease cleavage, and 6xHis tagging
    190..525     +  CDS            DYNLT1 (sequence withheld): DYLT1_BOVIN - Also known as TCTEL, TCTEX-1, TCTEX1. Experimental evidence at protein level: Swiss-Prot protein existence level 1. Plays a role in neuronal morphogenesis; the function is independent of cytoplasmic dynein and seems to be coupled to regulation of the actin cytoskeleton by enhancing Rac1 activity. The function in neurogenesis may be regulated by association with a G-protein beta- gamma dimer. May function as a receptor-independent activator of heterotrimeric G-protein signaling; the activation appears to be independent of a nucleotide exchange. Plays a role in regulating neurogene
    571..665     +  terminator     lambda t0 terminator: transcription terminator from phage lambda
    680..708     +  promoter       cat promoter (fragment): promoter of the E. coli cat gene encoding chloramphenicol acetyltransferase
    709..1365    +  CDS            cat: CAT_ECOLX - Experimental evidence at protein level: Swiss-Prot protein existence level 1. This enzyme is an effector of chloramphenicol resistance in bacteria. From Escherichia coli. This protein is used as a marker in many commonly used cloning vectors, such as pACYC184.
   1433..1519    +  terminator     rrnB T1 terminator: Escherichia coli rrnB; transcription terminator T1 from the E. coli rrnB gene
   1542..1559    -  promoter       tet promoter (fragment): E. coli promoter for tetracycline efflux protein gene
   1578..1599    -  protein_bind   CAP binding site: CAP binding activates transcription in the presence of cAMP. E. coli catabolite activator protein
   1612..2694    -  CDS            lacI: lac repressor; lacI; The lac repressor binds to the lac operator to inhibit transcription in E. coli. This inhibition can be relieved by adding lactose or isopropyl-β-D-thiogalactopyranoside (IPTG).
   2695..2772    -  promoter       lacIq promoter: lacI (mutant); In the lacIq allele, a single base change in the promoter boosts expression of the lacI gene about 10-fold.
   2821..2862    +  CDS            rop (fragment): Rop protein, which maintains plasmids at low copy number; rop
   2964..3104    +  misc_feature   bom: basis of mobility region from pBR322
   3290..3878    -  rep_origin     ori: high-copy-number ColE1/pMB1/pBR322/pUC origin of replication
   4049..4909    -  CDS            AmpR: β-lactamase; bla; confers resistance to ampicillin, carbenicillin, and related antibiotics
   4910..5014    -  promoter       AmpR promoter: bla
