[The description below was written by a language model from this plasmid's Addgene catalogue record and pLannotate feature annotations shown in this document.]
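Description:
pQTEV-TCTEL1 is a bacterial expression plasmid carrying the human DYNLT1 coding sequence (also known as TCTEL1 or tctex-1, a dynein light chain) in the pQTEV backbone, a derivative of the Qiagen pQE-2 vector. The full depositor sequence is about 5.1 kb, consistent with a roughly 4.7 kb backbone plus a 414 bp insert cloned between BamHI and NotI sites, both of which are retained. The plasmid replicates in E. coli from a ColE1/pMB1-type origin, with a pBR322 bom region and only a fragment of rop nearby, and is selected with ampicillin through the β-lactamase gene. A cat open reading frame with a partial cat promoter is annotated downstream of the expression cassette, but the depositor notes that this chloramphenicol resistance sequence is inactive.

Expression is driven by the bacteriophage T5 promoter, which is recognised by E. coli RNA polymerase and is controlled by lac operator sequences. The plasmid supplies its own lac repressor from a lacI gene under the stronger lacIq promoter, so transcription is held off until induced with IPTG. The encoded protein carries an N-terminal 7xHis tag followed by a TEV protease recognition site, allowing metal-affinity purification and subsequent removal of the tag. The lambda t0 terminator follows the insert, and an rrnB T1 terminator lies after the cat sequence. The clone is supplied in the Rosetta strain, which carries a separate chloramphenicol-resistant plasmid, pRARE, providing rare tRNAs to aid overexpression of recombinant proteins. It belongs to a public catalogue of human protein expression clones generated for structural genomics.
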