Addgene plasmid #31337: pQTEV-TCTEL1
Depositing lab: Konrad Buessow. Depositing organization: Max Planck Institute for Molecular Genetics. Publication: Structural genomics of human proteins--target selection and generation of a public catalogue of expression clones. Bussow K, Scheich C, Sievert V, Harttig U, Schultz J, Simon B, Bork P, Lehrach H, Heinemann U. Microb Cell Fact. 2005 Jul 5;4:21. doi: 10.1186/1475-2859-4-21. PubMed 15998469.
Backbone
  Vector backbone: pQTEV
  Backbone size w/o insert (bp): 4700
  Vector type: Bacterial Expression
Growth in bacteria
  Bacterial resistance: Ampicillin, 100 μg/mL
  Growth temperature: 37°C
  Growth strain: Rosetta
  Copy number: Unknown
Gene/Insert
  Gene/Insert name: t-complex-associated-testis-expressed 1-like 1 (alt name: PSFEp758F1123)
  Species: H. sapiens (human)
  Insert size (bp): 414
  GenBank ID: DQ000521
  Entrez Gene: DYNLT1 (a.k.a. CW-1, TCTEL1, tctex-1)
  Tag / fusion protein: His (N terminal on backbone); TEV (N terminal on backbone)
  Cloning method: Restriction Enzyme; 5′ cloning site BamHI (not destroyed); 3′ cloning site NotI (not destroyed)
  Sequencing primers: 5′ TGAGCGGATAACAATTTCACACAG; 3′ GGCAACCGAGCGTTCTGAAC
Terms and licenses: Academic/Nonprofit Terms; Industry Terms: Not Available to Industry
Depositor comments: The vector pQTEV is derived from Qiagen pQE-2 and contains an inactive chloramphenicol resistance gene sequence. The Rosetta bacterial strain contains an additional plasmid. The second plasmid, pRARE, provides rare tRNAs for overexpression of recombinant proteins. It has 4694 bp and is chloramphenicol resistence.
How to cite: pQTEV-TCTEL1 was a gift from Konrad Buessow (Addgene plasmid # 31337 ; http://n2t.net/addgene:31337 ; RRID:Addgene_31337)
