>Addgene plasmid #31337 | pQTEV-TCTEL1 | addgene partial sequence | sequence record 55841 | pQE-Fwd 5'-CCCGAAAAGTGCCACCTG-3'
TTAACCTATAAAAATAGGCGTATCACGAGGCCCTTTCGTCTTCACCTCGAGAAATCATAAAAAATTTATT
TGCTTTGTGAGCGGATAACAATTATAATAGATTCAATTGTGAGCGGATAACAATTTCACACAGAATTCAT
TAAAGAGGAGAAATTAACTATGAAACATCACCATCACCATCACCATAGCGATTACGACATCCCCACTACT
GAGAATCTTTATTTTCAGGGATCC
[336 nt withheld, positions 235-570]
TGACCTGCAGTCCAGCCTATGGCCTTTCTCCTTTTGTCTCTAGTTCATCCTCTAACCACCAGCCATGAAT
TCAGTGAACTCTTTTCTCATTCTCTTTGTTTTGTGGCACTTTCACAATGTAGAGGAAAAAACCAAATGAC
CGCACTGTGATGTGAATGGCACCGAAGTCAGATGAGTATCCCTGTAGGTCACCTGCAGCCTGCGTTGCCA
CTTGTCTTAACTCTGAATATTTCATTTCAAAGGTGCTAAAATCTGAAATCTGCTAGTGTGAAACTTGCTC
TACTCTCTGAAATGATTCAAATACACTAATTTTCCATACTTTATACTT
